>Addgene plasmid #70888 | pFOSGE_COF2G04 | depositor partial sequence | sequence record 126830 | insert
ATGGTCCTGGCATCTTTGTCCACTGGTGTGATTGCTCGCATTATGCATGGCGAGGTTGTGGATGCCCCGG
TTCTCCAGATCCTGGCAATCAAGAAGATTAACAGCGCAGCGGACTCAGAGCGCTATCGCATCCTAATCTC
CGACGGCAAGTACTTTAACAGCTATGCGATGCTGGCCAGTCAGCTGAACGTGATGCAGCACAATGGAGAA
TTAGAGGAGTTCACCATTGTCCAGCTAGATAAATATGTGACCTCACTGGTAGGCAAGGACGGAGCCGGAA
AACGCGTTCTCATCATTTCCGAACTAACTGTGGTGAATCCTGGCGCCGAGGTTAAGTCCAAAATTGGCGA
ACCCGTTACGTATGAAAATGCAGCCAAGCAGGATCTGGCGCCTAAGCCAGCAGTAACATCTAATTCCAAG
CCAATTGCCAAAAAGGAACCGAGCCACAACAACAATAATAACATAGTAATGAATTCCTCTATTAATAGTG
GAATGACACATCCCATTTCTAGCCTAAGTCCCTACCAAAATAAGTGGGTGATTAAGGCTCGCGTGACCTC
AAAATCCGGCATTCGCACCTGGAGCAATGCCCGCGGCGAGGGCAAGTTGTTCAGCATGGATTTAATGGAC
GAATCGGGCGAAATTCGGGCCACTGCCTTCAAGGAACAGTGCGATAAGTTCTACGACCTCATTCAAGTGG
ATAGCGTGTACTATATATCAAAGTGTCAATTGAAACCGGCAAACAAGCAGTACTCTTCGCTGAACAACGC
CTACGAGATGACTTTTTCCGGTGAAACAGTTGTCCAGCTTTGTGAGGATACCGACGATGATCCCATACCG
GAAATTAAGTACAACCTTGTTCCTATTTCCGATGTGTCGGGTATGGAAAATAAAGCAGCGGTAGACACAA
TAGGAATTTGCAAGGAGGTGGGCGAGTTGCAATCATTCGTAGCTCGCACCACAAACAAGGAATTCAAGAA
ACGGGACATAACCCTAGTGGACATGAGTAACTCGGCCATCAGCTTGACCCTTTGGGGGGATGATGCCGTT
AACTTTGACGGTCATGTGCAGCCTGTGATCCTGGTCAAGGGAACACGCATTAACGAGTTCAATGGCGGAA
AGTCCTTGAGCCTCGGCGGTGGCTCAATCATGAAGATTAACCCCGATATACCCGAGGCACATAAGCTGCG
CGGCTGGTTCGACAATGGAGGTGGTGACAGTGTCGCCAATATGGTTTCGGCGCGAACGGGCGGAGGAAGC
TTCTCTACTGAATGGATGACGCTTAAGGATGCGCGGGCTCGCAATCTCGGCAGCGGCGACAAGCCTGATT
ACTTCCAGTGCAAGGCAGTGGTGCACATTGTCAAACAGGAAAATGCTTTCTACCGAGCCTGCCCTCAGAG
CGACTGCAACAAGAAGGTTGTCGATGAGGGCAACGACCAGTTCCGCTGCGAGAAATGTAACGCACTGTTT
CCCAACTTTAAGTACCGACTGCTGATCAACATGAGCATCGGGGACTGGACTTCCAACCGTTGGGTCAGCA
GTTTTAACGAGGTCGGTGAACAGCTTCTCGGGCACACTTCGCAGGAAGTGGGTGAGGCCCTTGAGAACGA
CCCTGCCAAAGCCGAGCAGATTTTCTCAGCACTCAACTTCACTTCACACATCTTTAAGCTGCGCTGCAAG
AACGAGGTTTACGGGGACATGACTCGCAACAAGCTCACTGTGCAGTCTGTAGCCCCTATCAATCACAAGG
AGTACAATAAGCACTTGCTCAAGGAGCTGCAGGAGCTAACCGGCATTGGCTCATCAAAC
