>Addgene plasmid #70888 | pFOSGE_COF2G04 | addgene partial sequence | sequence record 130389 | M13-Rev 5'-CAGGAAACAGCTATGACC-3'
ATAATGATTTTATTTTGACTGATAGTGACCTGTTCGTTGCAACAAATTGATAAGCAATGCTTTCTTATAA
TGCCAACTTTGTACAAGAAAGCTGGGTCGTTTGATGAGCCAATGCCGGTTAGCTCCTGCAGCTCCTTGAG
CAAGTGCTTATTGTACTCCTTGTGATTGATAGGGGCTACAGACTGCACAGTGAGCTTGTTGCGAGTCATG
TCCCCGTAAACCTCGTTCTTGCAGCGCAGCTTAAAGATGTGTGAAGTGAAGTTGAGTGCTGAGAAAATCT
GCTCGGCTTTGGCAGGGTCGTTCTCAAGGGCCTCACCCACTTCCTGCGAAGTGTGCCCGAGAAGCTGTTC
ACCGACCTCGTTAAAACTGCTGACCCAACGGTTGGAAGTCCAGTCCCCGATGCTCATGTTGATCAGCAGT
CGGTACTTAAAGTTGGGAAACAGTGCGTTACATTTCTCGCAGCGGAACTGGTCGTTGCCCTCATCGACAA
CCTTCTTGTTGCAGTCGCTCTGAGGGCAGGCTCGGTAGAAAGCATTTTCCTGTTTGACAATGTGCACCAC
TGCCTTGCACTGGAAGTAATCAGGCTTGTCGCCGCTGCCGAGATTGCGAGCCCGCGCATCCTTAAGCGTC
ATCCATTCAGTAGAGAAGCTTCCTCCGCCCGTTCGCGCCGAAACCATATTGGCGACACTGTCACCACCTC
CATTGTCGAACCAGCCGCGCAGCTTATGTGCCTCGGGTATATCGGGGTTAATCTTCATGATTGAGCCACC
GCCGAGGCTCAAGGACTTTC
