[The description below was written by a language model from this plasmid's Addgene catalogue record.]
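Description:
pFOSGE_COF2G04 is a Gateway entry clone built on the Invitrogen pDONR221 donor vector and carrying the Drosophila melanogaster gene RpA-70 (also annotated as CG9633), which encodes the large subunit of Replication Protein A. The insert is listed at about 1.8 kb and corresponds to a single annotated FlyBase transcript. It was introduced by Gateway recombination. In a pDONR221-derived entry clone this normally means that a BP reaction has replaced the donor vector's counter-selectable cassette with the insert, leaving the coding sequence flanked by attL sites. The record does not include a feature table, so the exact boundaries of the insert, the presence or absence of a stop codon, and any added tags are not stated. The plasmid is maintained in E. coli as a high-copy plasmid under kanamycin selection, and M13 forward and reverse primer sites flanking the cloning region are recorded for sequence verification of the insert.

As an entry clone, the plasmid carries no promoter intended to express the insert and is not itself an expression construct. Its role is to serve as a sequence-verified source from which the RpA-70 open reading frame can be transferred by LR recombination into any compatible Gateway destination vector, which then supplies the promoter, fusion partners and host-specific elements. The clone appears to belong to a larger collection of entry clones associated with a study of how Drosophila transcriptional regulators behave in different regulatory contexts, although the record does not describe the particular destination vectors or assays used with it.
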