Addgene plasmid #70888: pFOSGE_COF2G04
Purpose: Gateway entry clone
Depositing lab: Alexander Stark. Depositing organization: Research Institute of Molecular Pathology (IMP). Publication: Transcriptional regulators form diverse groups with context-dependent regulatory functions. Stampfel G, Kazmar T, Frank O, Wienerroither S, Reiter F, Stark A. Nature. 2015 Nov 9. doi: 10.1038/nature15545. PubMed 26550828.
Backbone
  Vector backbone: pDONR221
  Backbone manufacturer: Invitrogen
  Backbone size w/o insert (bp): 4762
  Vector type: Gateway entry vector
Growth in bacteria
  Bacterial resistance: Kanamycin, 50 μg/mL
  Growth temperature: 37°C
  Growth strain: DH5alpha
  Copy number: High Copy
Gene/Insert
  Gene/Insert name: RpA-70 (alt names: FBgn0010173; CG9633, FBtr0081867)
  Species: D. melanogaster (fly)
  Insert size (bp): 1809
  Cloning method: Gateway Cloning
  Sequencing primers: 5′ M13-F20; 3′ M13R
Terms and licenses: Academic/Nonprofit Terms; Industry Terms: Not Available to Industry
How to cite: pFOSGE_COF2G04 was a gift from Alexander Stark (Addgene plasmid # 70888 ; http://n2t.net/addgene:70888 ; RRID:Addgene_70888)
